Addgene plasmid #51378: pcDNA3-pri-let-7b
Depositing lab: Narry Kim. Depositing organization: Seoul National University. Publication: Lin28 mediates the terminal uridylation of let-7 precursor MicroRNA. Heo I, Joo C, Cho J, Ha M, Han J, Kim VN. Mol Cell. 2008 Oct 24;32(2):276-84. doi: 10.1016/j.molcel.2008.09.014. PubMed 18951094.
Backbone
  Vector backbone: pcDNA3
  Backbone manufacturer: Invitrogen
  Vector type: Mammalian Expression
Growth in bacteria
  Bacterial resistance: Ampicillin, 100 μg/mL
  Growth temperature: 37°C
  Growth strain: DH5alpha
  Copy number: High Copy
Gene/Insert
  Gene/Insert name: pri-let-7b
  Species: H. sapiens (human)
  Insert size (bp): 225
  Entrez Gene: MIRLET7B (a.k.a. LET7B, MIRNLET7B, hsa-let-7b, let-7b)
  Promoter: CMV
  Cloning method: Restriction Enzyme; 5′ cloning site BamHI (not destroyed); 3′ cloning site XhoI (not destroyed)
  Sequencing primers: 5′ CAATGGGCGTGGATAGCG; 3′ CCAGGGTCAAGGAAGGCAC
Terms and licenses: Academic/Nonprofit Terms; Industry Terms: Not Available to Industry
How to cite: pcDNA3-pri-let-7b was a gift from Narry Kim (Addgene plasmid # 51378 ; http://n2t.net/addgene:51378 ; RRID:Addgene_51378)
