[The description below was written by a language model from this plasmid's Addgene catalogue record and pLannotate feature annotations shown in this document.]
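Description:
pcDNA3-pri-let-7b is a mammalian expression plasmid built on the pcDNA3 backbone that drives transcription of a primary microRNA transcript for human let-7b (MIRLET7B). The 5.6 kb plasmid is propagated in E. coli from a high-copy ColE1/pUC-type origin under ampicillin selection (AmpR, β-lactamase with its own promoter). It also carries an f1 origin for single-stranded DNA production. For selection in mammalian cells, an SV40 early promoter drives a neomycin phosphotransferase gene terminated by an SV40 polyadenylation signal, which allows G418 selection of stable transfectants. The annotation software also flags short fragments (ble, lacI, lac promoter/operator, bom, a truncated HIV-1 LTR match, a small SV40 promoter piece). These look like backbone remnants or partial sequence matches rather than functional parts of the design.

The payload is a roughly 225 bp human genomic segment cloned between BamHI and XhoI, both sites retained. The feature table identifies the let-7 precursor hairpin within this segment, so the insert consists of the stem-loop plus flanking sequence. It sits downstream of the CMV immediate-early enhancer and promoter and upstream of the bovine growth hormone polyadenylation signal, so RNA polymerase II produces a pri-miRNA-like transcript in transfected cells. That transcript can enter the normal microRNA maturation pathway: Drosha cropping to pre-let-7b, then Dicer processing to mature let-7b. T7 and SP6 promoters flank the cloning site, and the T7 promoter is oriented to allow in vitro transcription of the sense pri-let-7b RNA. The associated publication concerns Lin28-mediated terminal uridylation of let-7 precursors, consistent with use of the plasmid to express pri-let-7b for studies of let-7 biogenesis and its regulation.
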