Features (pLannotate 1.2.2; 21 found; start..end, strand, type, name):
     36..80      -  misc_feature   bom (fragment): basis of mobility region from pBR322
    235..614     +  enhancer       CMV enhancer: human cytomegalovirus immediate early enhancer
    615..818     +  promoter       CMV promoter: human cytomegalovirus (CMV) immediate early promoter
    814..847     +  LTR            5' LTR (truncated) (fragment): truncated 5' long terminal repeat (LTR) from HIV-1
    863..881     +  promoter       T7 promoter: promoter for bacteriophage T7 RNA polymerase
    996..1080    +  ncRNA          let-7: Accession: RF00027 - let-7 microRNA precursor
   1165..1183    -  promoter       SP6 promoter: promoter for bacteriophage SP6 RNA polymerase
   1209..1433    +  polyA_signal   bGH poly(A) signal: bovine growth hormone polyadenylation signal
   1437..1458    +  promoter       SV40 promoter (fragment): SV40 enhancer and early promoter
   1479..1837    +  rep_origin     f1 ori (sequence partly withheld): f1 bacteriophage origin of replication; arrow indicates direction of (+) strand synthesis
   1921..2251    +  promoter       SV40 promoter: SV40 enhancer and early promoter
   2318..3109    +  CDS            neo: KKA2_KLEPN - Also known as kan, nptII. Experimental evidence at protein level: Swiss-Prot protein existence level 1. Resistance to kanamycin, neomycin, paromomycin, ribostamycin, butirosin and gentamicin B. From Klebsiella pneumoniae.
   3133..3291    +  CDS            ble (fragment): BLE_KLEPN - Experimental evidence at protein level: Swiss-Prot protein existence level 1. Binding protein with a strong affinity to the bleomycin family of antibiotics. Binds to CL990; an antimitotic-antibiotic compound. From Klebsiella pneumoniae.
   3286..3407    +  polyA_signal   SV40 poly(A) signal: SV40 polyadenylation signal
   3480..3496    -  protein_bind   lac operator: The lac repressor binds to the lac operator to inhibit transcription in E. coli. This inhibition can be relieved by adding lactose or isopropyl-β-D-thiogalactopyranoside (IPTG). lac repressor encoded by lacI
   3504..3534    -  promoter       lac promoter: promoter for the E. coli lac operon
   3549..3570    -  protein_bind   CAP binding site: CAP binding activates transcription in the presence of cAMP. E. coli catabolite activator protein
   3583..3675    -  CDS            lacI (fragment): lac repressor; lacI; The lac repressor binds to the lac operator to inhibit transcription in E. coli. This inhibition can be relieved by adding lactose or isopropyl-β-D-thiogalactopyranoside (IPTG).
   3858..4446    -  rep_origin     ori: high-copy-number ColE1/pMB1/pBR322/pUC origin of replication
   4617..5477    -  CDS            AmpR: β-lactamase; bla; confers resistance to ampicillin, carbenicillin, and related antibiotics
   5478..5582    -  promoter       AmpR promoter: bla
>Addgene plasmid #51378 | pcDNA3-pri-let-7b | depositor full sequence | sequence record 78275 | Full Sequence
GACGGATCGGGAGATCTCCCGATCCCCTATGGTCGACTCTCAGTACAATCTGCTCTGATGCCGCATAGTT
AAGCCAGTATCTGCTCCCTGCTTGTGTGTTGGAGGTCGCTGAGTAGTGCGCGAGCAAAATTTAAGCTACA
ACAAGGCAAGGCTTGACCGACAATTGCATGAAGAATCTGCTTAGGGTTAGGCGTTTTGCGCTGCTTCGCG
ATGTACGGGCCAGATATACGCGTTGACATTGATTATTGACTAGTTATTAATAGTAATCAATTACGGGGTC
ATTAGTTCATAGCCCATATATGGAGTTCCGCGTTACATAACTTACGGTAAATGGCCCGCCTGGCTGACCG
CCCAACGACCCCCGCCCATTGACGTCAATAATGACGTATGTTCCCATAGTAACGCCAATAGGGACTTTCC
ATTGACGTCAATGGGTGGACTATTTACGGTAAACTGCCCACTTGGCAGTACATCAAGTGTATCATATGCC
AAGTACGCCCCCTATTGACGTCAATGACGGTAAATGGCCCGCCTGGCATTATGCCCAGTACATGACCTTA
TGGGACTTTCCTACTTGGCAGTACATCTACGTATTAGTCATCGCTATTACCATGGTGATGCGGTTTTGGC
AGTACATCAATGGGCGTGGATAGCGGTTTGACTCACGGGGATTTCCAAGTCTCCACCCCATTGACGTCAA
TGGGAGTTTGTTTTGGCACCAAAATCAACGGGACTTTCCAAAATGTCGTAACAACTCCGCCCCATTGACG
CAAATGGGCGGTAGGCGTGTACGGTGGGAGGTCTATATAAGCAGAGCTCTCTGGCTAACTAGAGAACCCA
CTGCTTACTGGCTTATCGAAATTAATACGACTCACTATAGGGAGACCCAAGCTTGGTACCGAGCTCGGAT
CCTGCTCTGGTGACTGAGGACCGCCAGGCAGGGGCTGGTGCTGGGCGGGGGGCGGCGGGCCCTCCCGCAG
TGCAAGGCCGGGCCTGGCGGGGTGAGGTAGTAGGTTGTGTGGTTTCAGGGCAGTGATGTTGCCCCTCGGA
AGATAACTATACAACCTACTGCCTTCCCTGAGGAGCCCAGTGACACGACCCCATGGGAGGGCCGCCCCCT
ACCTCAGTGACATGACCCTCGAGCATGCATCTAGAGGGCCCTATTCTATAGTGTCACCTAAATGCTAGAG
CTCGCTGATCAGCCTCGACTGTGCCTTCTAGTTGCCAGCCATCTGTTGTTTGCCCCTCCCCCGTGCCTTC
CTTGACCCTGGAAGGTGCCACTCCCACTGTCCTTTCCTAATAAAATGAGGAAATTGCATCGCATTGTCTG
AGTAGGTGTCATTCTATTCTGGGGGGTGGGGTGGGGCAGGACAGCAAGGGGGAGGATTGGGAAGACAATA
GCAGGCATGCTGGGGATGCGGTGGGCTCTATGGCTTCTGAGGCGGAAAGAACCAGCTGGGGCTCTAGGGG
GTATCCCC
[124 nt withheld, positions 1479-1602]
C
[91 nt withheld, positions 1604-1694]
A
[49 nt withheld, positions 1696-1744]
CCTTTGACGTTGGAGTCCACGTTCTTT
[37 nt withheld, positions 1772-1808]
ACCCTATCTCGGTCTATTCTTTTGATTTATAAGGGATTTTGGGGATTTCGGCCTATTGGTTAAAAAATGA
GCTGATTTAACAAAAATTTAACGCGAATTAATTCTGTGGAATGTGTGTCAGTTAGGGTGTGGAAAGTCCC
CAGGCTCCCCAGGCAGGCAGAAGTATGCAAAGCATGCATCTCAATTAGTCAGCAACCAGGTGTGGAAAGT
CCCCAGGCTCCCCAGCAGGCAGAAGTATGCAAAGCATGCATCTCAATTAGTCAGCAACCATAGTCCCGCC
CCTAACTCCGCCCATCCCGCCCCTAACTCCGCCCAGTTCCGCCCATTCTCCGCCCCATGGCTGACTAATT
TTTTTTATTTATGCAGAGGCCGAGGCCGCCTCTGCCTCTGAGCTATTCCAGAAGTAGTGAGGAGGCTTTT
TTGGAGGCCTAGGCTTTTGCAAAAAGCTCCCGGGAGCTTGTATATCCATTTTCGGATCTGATCAAGAGAC
AGGATGAGGATCGTTTCGCATGATTGAACAAGATGGATTGCACGCAGGTTCTCCGGCCGCTTGGGTGGAG
AGGCTATTCGGCTATGACTGGGCACAACAGACAATCGGCTGCTCTGATGCCGCCGTGTTCCGGCTGTCAG
CGCAGGGGCGCCCGGTTCTTTTTGTCAAGACCGACCTGTCCGGTGCCCTGAATGAACTGCAGGACGAGGC
AGCGCGGCTATCGTGGCTGGCCACGACGGGCGTTCCTTGCGCAGCTGTGCTCGACGTTGTCACTGAAGCG
GGAAGGGACTGGCTGCTATTGGGCGAAGTGCCGGGGCAGGATCTCCTGTCATCTCACCTTGCTCCTGCCG
AGAAAGTATCCATCATGGCTGATGCAATGCGGCGGCTGCATACGCTTGATCCGGCTACCTGCCCATTCGA
CCACCAAGCGAAACATCGCATCGAGCGAGCACGTACTCGGATGGAAGCCGGTCTTGTCGATCAGGATGAT
CTGGACGAAGAGCATCAGGGGCTCGCGCCAGCCGAACTGTTCGCCAGGCTCAAGGCGCGCATGCCCGACG
GCGAGGATCTCGTCGTGACCCATGGCGATGCCTGCTTGCCGAATATCATGGTGGAAAATGGCCGCTTTTC
TGGATTCATCGACTGTGGCCGGCTGGGTGTGGCGGACCGCTATCAGGACATAGCGTTGGCTACCCGTGAT
ATTGCTGAAGAGCTTGGCGGCGAATGGGCTGACCGCTTCCTCGTGCTTTACGGTATCGCCGCTCCCGATT
CGCAGCGCATCGCCTTCTATCGCCTTCTTGACGAGTTCTTCTGAGCGGGACTCTGGGGTTCGAAATGACC
GACCAAGCGACGCCCAACCTGCCATCACGAGATTTCGATTCCACCGCCGCCTTCTATGAAAGGTTGGGCT
TCGGAATCGTTTTCCGGGACGCCGGCTGGATGATCCTCCAGCGCGGGGATCTCATGCTGGAGTTCTTCGC
CCACCCCAACTTGTTTATTGCAGCTTATAATGGTTACAAATAAAGCAATAGCATCACAAATTTCACAAAT
AAAGCATTTTTTTCACTGCATTCTAGTTGTGGTTTGTCCAAACTCATCAATGTATCTTATCATGTCTGTA
TACCGTCGACCTCTAGCTAGAGCTTGGCGTAATCATGGTCATAGCTGTTTCCTGTGTGAAATTGTTATCC
GCTCACAATTCCACACAACATACGAGCCGGAAGCATAAAGTGTAAAGCCTGGGGTGCCTAATGAGTGAGC
TAACTCACATTAATTGCGTTGCGCTCACTGCCCGCTTTCCAGTCGGGAAACCTGTCGTGCCAGCTGCATT
AATGAATCGGCCAACGCGCGGGGAGAGGCGGTTTGCGTATTGGGCGCTCTTCCGCTTCCTCGCTCACTGA
CTCGCTGCGCTCGGTCGTTCGGCTGCGGCGAGCGGTATCAGCTCACTCAAAGGCGGTAATACGGTTATCC
ACAGAATCAGGGGATAACGCAGGAAAGAACATGTGAGCAAAAGGCCAGCAAAAGGCCAGGAACCGTAAAA
AGGCCGCGTTGCTGGCGTTTTTCCATAGGCTCCGCCCCCCTGACGAGCATCACAAAAATCGACGCTCAAG
TCAGAGGTGGCGAAACCCGACAGGACTATAAAGATACCAGGCGTTTCCCCCTGGAAGCTCCCTCGTGCGC
TCTCCTGTTCCGACCCTGCCGCTTACCGGATACCTGTCCGCCTTTCTCCCTTCGGGAAGCGTGGCGCTTT
CTCAATGCTCACGCTGTAGGTATCTCAGTTCGGTGTAGGTCGTTCGCTCCAAGCTGGGCTGTGTGCACGA
ACCCCCCGTTCAGCCCGACCGCTGCGCCTTATCCGGTAACTATCGTCTTGAGTCCAACCCGGTAAGACAC
GACTTATCGCCACTGGCAGCAGCCACTGGTAACAGGATTAGCAGAGCGAGGTATGTAGGCGGTGCTACAG
AGTTCTTGAAGTGGTGGCCTAACTACGGCTACACTAGAAGGACAGTATTTGGTATCTGCGCTCTGCTGAA
GCCAGTTACCTTCGGAAAAAGAGTTGGTAGCTCTTGATCCGGCAAACAAACCACCGCTGGTAGCGGTGGT
TTTTTTGTTTGCAAGCAGCAGATTACGCGCAGAAAAAAAGGATCTCAAGAAGATCCTTTGATCTTTTCTA
CGGGGTCTGACGCTCAGTGGAACGAAAACTCACGTTAAGGGATTTTGGTCATGAGATTATCAAAAAGGAT
CTTCACCTAGATCCTTTTAAATTAAAAATGAAGTTTTAAATCAATCTAAAGTATATATGAGTAAACTTGG
TCTGACAGTTACCAATGCTTAATCAGTGAGGCACCTATCTCAGCGATCTGTCTATTTCGTTCATCCATAG
TTGCCTGACTCCCCGTCGTGTAGATAACTACGATACGGGAGGGCTTACCATCTGGCCCCAGTGCTGCAAT
GATACCGCGAGACCCACGCTCACCGGCTCCAGATTTATCAGCAATAAACCAGCCAGCCGGAAGGGCCGAG
CGCAGAAGTGGTCCTGCAACTTTATCCGCCTCCATCCAGTCTATTAATTGTTGCCGGGAAGCTAGAGTAA
GTAGTTCGCCAGTTAATAGTTTGCGCAACGTTGTTGCCATTGCTACAGGCATCGTGGTGTCACGCTCGTC
GTTTGGTATGGCTTCATTCAGCTCCGGTTCCCAACGATCAAGGCGAGTTACATGATCCCCCATGTTGTGC
AAAAAAGCGGTTAGCTCCTTCGGTCCTCCGATCGTTGTCAGAAGTAAGTTGGCCGCAGTGTTATCACTCA
TGGTTATGGCAGCACTGCATAATTCTCTTACTGTCATGCCATCCGTAAGATGCTTTTCTGTGACTGGTGA
GTACTCAACCAAGTCATTCTGAGAATAGTGTATGCGGCGACCGAGTTGCTCTTGCCCGGCGTCAATACGG
GATAATACCGCGCCACATAGCAGAACTTTAAAAGTGCTCATCATTGGAAAACGTTCTTCGGGGCGAAAAC
TCTCAAGGATCTTACCGCTGTTGAGATCCAGTTCGATGTAACCCACTCGTGCACCCAACTGATCTTCAGC
ATCTTTTACTTTCACCAGCGTTTCTGGGTGAGCAAAAACAGGAAGGCAAAATGCCGCAAAAAAGGGAATA
AGGGCGACACGGAAATGTTGAATACTCATACTCTTCCTTTTTCAATATTATTGAAGCATTTATCAGGGTT
ATTGTCTCATGAGCGGATACATATTTGAATGTATTTAGAAAAATAAACAAATAGGGGTTCCGCGCACATT
TCCCCGAAAAGTGCCACCTGACGTC
