>Addgene plasmid #51378 | pcDNA3-pri-let-7b | addgene partial sequence | sequence record 80116 | CMV-F 5'-CGCAAATGGGCGGTAGGCGTG-3'
GCAGAGCTCTCTGGCTAACTAGAGAACCCACTGCTTACTGGCTTATCGAAATTAATACGACTCACTATAG
GGAGACCCAAGCTTGGTACCGAGCTCGGATCCTGCTCTGGTGACTGAGGACCGCCAGGCAGGGGCTGGTG
CTGGGCGGGGGGCGGCGGGCCCTCCCGCAGTGCAAGGCCGGGCCTGGCGGGGTGAGGTAGTAGGTTGTGT
GGTTTCAGGGCAGTGATGTTGCCCCTCGGAAGATAACTATACAACCTACTGCCTTCCCTGAGGAGCCCAG
TGACACGACCCCATGGGAGGGCCGCCCCCTACCTCAGTGACATGACCCTCGAGCATGCATCTAGAGGGCC
CTATTCTATAGTGTCACCTAAATGCTAGAGCTCGCTGATCAGCCTCGACTGTGCCTTCTAGTTGCCAGCC
ATCTGTTGTTTGCCCCTCCCCCGTGCCTTCCTTGACCCTGGAAGGTGCCACTCCCACTGTCCTTTCCTAA
TAAAATGAGGAAATTGCATCGCATTGTCTGAGTAGGTGTCATTCTATTCTGGGGGGTGGGGTGGGGCAGG
ACAGCAAGGGGGAGGATTGGGAAGACAATAGCAGGCATGCTGGGGATGCGGTGGGCTCTATGGCTTCTGA
GGCGGAAAGAACCAGCTGGGGCTCTAGGGGGTATCCCC
[124 nt withheld, positions 669-792]
C
[72 nt withheld, positions 794-865]
